Addgene plasmid #209801: LARP1_323-410
Purpose: Bacterial expression of human LARP1 LaM domain
Depositing lab: Kalle Gehring. Depositing organization: McGill University. Publication: Structural basis of 3'-end poly(A) RNA recognition by LARP1. Kozlov G, Mattijssen S, Jiang J, Nyandwi S, Sprules T, Iben JR, Coon SL, Gaidamakov S, Noronha AM, Wilds CJ, Maraia RJ, Gehring K. Nucleic Acids Res. 2022 Sep 9;50(16):9534-9547. doi: 10.1093/nar/gkac696. PubMed 35979957.
Backbone
  Vector backbone: pET28a
  Backbone manufacturer: Novagen
  Backbone size w/o insert (bp): 5369
  Vector type: Bacterial Expression
Growth in bacteria
  Bacterial resistance: Kanamycin, 50 μg/mL
  Growth temperature: 37°C
  Growth strain: DH5alpha
  Copy number: High Copy
Gene/Insert
  Gene/Insert name: LARP1 LaM
  Species: H. sapiens (human)
  Mutation: aa 323-410 only
  Entrez Gene: LARP1 (a.k.a. LARP, Lar1, Lhp1)
  Promoter: T7
  Tag / fusion protein: 6xHis (N terminal on backbone)
  Cloning method: Restriction Enzyme; 5′ cloning site Unknown (unknown if destroyed)
  Sequencing primers: 5′ T7 Fwd; 3′ T7 Rev
Terms and licenses: Academic/Nonprofit Terms; Industry Terms: Not Available to Industry
How to cite: LARP1_323-410 was a gift from Kalle Gehring (Addgene plasmid # 209801 ; http://n2t.net/addgene:209801 ; RRID:Addgene_209801)
