[The description below was written by a language model from this plasmid's Addgene catalogue record and pLannotate feature annotations shown in this document.]
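Description:
LARP1_323-410 is a bacterial expression plasmid built on the Novagen pET28a backbone for producing the La motif (LaM) domain of human LARP1 in E. coli. It carries a ColE1/pBR322-type origin together with the rop gene and bom region, an f1 phage origin, and a kanamycin resistance gene (aminoglycoside phosphotransferase) for selection. The catalogue lists it as high copy, although the presence of rop normally moderates copy number in pET vectors. Short tetracycline-resistance and AmpR-promoter fragments in the annotation are backbone remnants rather than functional markers.

The expression cassette follows the standard pET layout: a T7 promoter with an adjacent lac operator, the T7 gene 10 ribosome binding site, the LARP1 coding segment, and a T7 terminator. The plasmid-borne lacI gene supplies the repressor, so transcription stays low until IPTG is added in a host that provides T7 RNA polymerase.

The record and the sequence annotation disagree on two points. The catalogue describes the insert as residues 323-410 only, about 88 amino acids, with an N-terminal 6xHis tag from the backbone. The feature table instead marks a LARP1 match of roughly 680 nt that begins close to the ribosome binding site. It also places the His-tag coding fragment on the downstream, C-terminal side of the insert, next to the terminator. The exact insert boundaries and tag position should therefore be checked against the sequence.

According to the associated publication title, the purified protein supports structural studies of how LARP1 recognises the 3' end of poly(A) RNA.
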