Features (pLannotate 1.2.2; 19 found; start..end, strand, type, name):
     26..73      -  terminator     T7 terminator: transcription terminator for bacteriophage T7 RNA polymerase
     81..130     -  CDS            SET1 (fragment): solubility-enhancement tag derived from T7 phage gene 10B
    140..157     -  CDS            9xHis (fragment): 9xHis affinity tag
    182..862     -  CDS            LARP1 (fragment) (sequence partly withheld): LARP1_HUMAN - Also known as KIAA0731, LARP. Experimental evidence at protein level: Swiss-Prot protein existence level 1. (Microbial infection) Positively regulates the replication of dengue virus (DENV). From Homo sapiens (Human).
    875..897     -  RBS            RBS: efficient ribosome binding site from bacteriophage T7 gene 10 (Olins and Rangwala, 1989)
    912..936     -  protein_bind   lac operator: The lac repressor binds to the lac operator to inhibit transcription in E. coli. This inhibition can be relieved by adding lactose or isopropyl-β-D-thiogalactopyranoside (IPTG). lac repressor encoded by lacI
    937..955     -  promoter       T7 promoter: promoter for bacteriophage T7 RNA polymerase
    977..1256    +  CDS            TcR (fragment): tetracycline efflux protein; tet; confers resistance to tetracycline
   1264..1341    +  promoter       lacI promoter: lacI
   1342..2424    +  CDS            lacI: lac repressor; lacI; The lac repressor binds to the lac operator to inhibit transcription in E. coli. This inhibition can be relieved by adding lactose or isopropyl-β-D-thiogalactopyranoside (IPTG).
   2437..2458    +  protein_bind   CAP binding site: CAP binding activates transcription in the presence of cAMP. E. coli catabolite activator protein
   2473..2764    +  CDS            TcR (fragment): tetracycline efflux protein; tet; confers resistance to tetracycline
   2836..3216    -  CDS            YPB1_ECOLX: Protein predicted: Swiss-Prot protein existence level 4. From Escherichia coli.
   3233..3424    +  CDS            rop: Rop protein, which maintains plasmids at low copy number; rop
   3526..3665    +  misc_feature   bom: basis of mobility region from pBR322
   3851..4439    -  rep_origin     ori: high-copy-number ColE1/pMB1/pBR322/pUC origin of replication
   4561..5376    +  CDS            KanR: aminoglycoside phosphotransferase; aph(3')-Ia; confers resistance to kanamycin in bacteria or G418 (Geneticin®) in eukaryotes
   5385..5440    -  promoter       AmpR promoter (fragment): bla
   5495..5923    -  rep_origin     f1 ori (sequence partly withheld): f1 bacteriophage origin of replication; arrow indicates direction of (+) strand synthesis
>Addgene plasmid #209801 | LARP1_323-410 | addgene full sequence | sequence record 414034 | Addgene NGS Result
ATCCGGATATAGTTCCTCCTTTCAGCAAAAAACCCCTCAAGACCCGTTTAGAGGCCCCAAGGGGTTATGC
TAGTTATTGCTCAGCGGTGGCAGCAGCCAACTCAGCTTCCTTTCGGGCTTTGTTAGCAGCCGGATCTCAG
TGGTGGTGGTGGTGGTGCTCGACAAGCTTTTATGATCCTTAATCCATCTGCTCCATCTCCTCGTCAAACA
GAAAATCCAGTTCCTCTTGCTCATCCTGATCCTTGGACATCAGCTGCTGGGAAGGCAGCTGCTAAGGCAG
GGAGGTCAGGTGGGAAAATCTGGACTCCTCTGACTTCTTGGGCCGTGCTGGGGATGGCCGAGGCCTCTTC
TTCACTTCAATCCAGTTCTCAGAATCCAGGTCAGGCAGGCTGGCAGACAGGCCCTTGGGTAGTGTCTTTA
GGTTGCTGACCTCCTCTGTTTTGGTTGGCACTGGGGTGACTGCACGAGGAGAGCCAGGTGCCGACTCTGT
CTCCTTTTGGTAGTGCTGACGGGGAACAAATTCAGGGCAGTTGAGAAGCTGGGAGAAATCAGTCTGTGAA
TAATCCACTTA
[267 nt withheld, positions 572-838]
GTGATGATGATGATGATGGCTGCTGCCCATGGTATATCTCCTTCTTAAAGTTAAACAAAATTATTTCTAG
AGGGGAATTGTTATCCGCTCACAATTCCCCTATAGTGAGTCGTATTAATTTCGCGGGATCGAGATCTCGA
TCCTCTACGCCGGACGCATCGTGGCCGGCATCACCGGCGCCACAGGTGCGGTTGCTGGCGCCTATATCGC
CGACATCACCGATGGGGAAGATCGGGCTCGCCACTTCGGGCTCATGAGCGCTTGTTTCGGCGTGGGTATG
GTGGCAGGCCCCGTGGCCGGGGGACTGTTGGGCGCCATCTCCTTGCATGCACCATTCCTTGCGGCGGCGG
TGCTCAACGGCCTCAACCTACTACTGGGCTGCTTCCTAATGCAGGAGTCGCATAAGGGAGAGCGTCGAGA
TCCCGGACACCATCGAATGGCGCAAAACCTTTCGCGGTATGGCATGATAGCGCCCGGAAGAGAGTCAATT
CAGGGTGGTGAATGTGAAACCAGTAACGTTATACGATGTCGCAGAGTATGCCGGTGTCTCTTATCAGACC
GTTTCCCGCGTGGTGAACCAGGCCAGCCACGTTTCTGCGAAAACGCGGGAAAAAGTGGAAGCGGCGATGG
CGGAGCTGAATTACATTCCCAACCGCGTGGCACAACAACTGGCGGGCAAACAGTCGTTGCTGATTGGCGT
TGCCACCTCCAGTCTGGCCCTGCACGCGCCGTCGCAAATTGTCGCGGCGATTAAATCTCGCGCCGATCAA
CTGGGTGCCAGCGTGGTGGTGTCGATGGTAGAACGAAGCGGCGTCGAAGCCTGTAAAGCGGCGGTGCACA
ATCTTCTCGCGCAACGCGTCAGTGGGCTGATCATTAACTATCCGCTGGATGACCAGGATGCCATTGCTGT
GGAAGCTGCCTGCACTAATGTTCCGGCGTTATTTCTTGATGTCTCTGACCAGACACCCATCAACAGTATT
ATTTTCTCCCATGAAGACGGTACGCGACTGGGCGTGGAGCATCTGGTCGCATTGGGTCACCAGCAAATCG
CGCTGTTAGCGGGCCCATTAAGTTCTGTCTCGGCGCGTCTGCGTCTGGCTGGCTGGCATAAATATCTCAC
TCGCAATCAAATTCAGCCGATAGCGGAACGGGAAGGCGACTGGAGTGCCATGTCCGGTTTTCAACAAACC
ATGCAAATGCTGAATGAGGGCATCGTTCCCACTGCGATGCTGGTTGCCAACGATCAGATGGCGCTGGGCG
CAATGCGCGCCATTACCGAGTCCGGGCTGCGCGTTGGTGCGGATATCTCGGTAGTGGGATACGACGATAC
CGAAGACAGCTCATGTTATATCCCGCCGTTAACCACCATCAAACAGGATTTTCGCCTGCTGGGGCAAACC
AGCGTGGACCGCTTGCTGCAACTCTCTCAGGGCCAGGCGGTGAAGGGCAATCAGCTGTTGCCCGTCTCAC
TGGTGAAAAGAAAAACCACCCTGGCGCCCAATACGCAAACCGCCTCTCCCCGCGCGTTGGCCGATTCATT
AATGCAGCTGGCACGACAGGTTTCCCGACTGGAAAGCGGGCAGTGAGCACAACGCAATTAATGTAAGTTA
GCTCACTCATTAGGCACCGGGATCTCGACCGATGCCCTTGAGAGCCTTCAACCCAGTCAGCTCCTTCCGG
TGGGCGCGGGGCATGACTATCGTCGCCGCACTTATGACTGTCTTCTTTATCATGCAACTCGTAGGACAGG
TGCCGGCAGCGCTCTGGGTCATTTTCGGCGAGGACCGCTTTCGCTGGAGCGCGACGATGATCGGCCTGTC
GCTTGCGGTATTCGGAATCTTGCACGCCCTCGCTCAAGCCTTCGTCACTGGTCCCGCCACCAAACGTTTC
GGCGAGAAGCAGGCCATTATCGCCGGCATGGCGGCCCCACGGGTGCGCATGATCGTGCTCCTGTCGTTGA
GGACCCGGCTAGGCTGGCGGGGTTGCCTTACTGGTTAGCAGAATGAATCACCGATACGCGAGCGAACGTG
AAGCGACTGCTGCTGCAAAACGTCTGCGACCTGAGCAACAACATGAATGGTCTTCGGTTTCCGTGTTTCG
TAAAGTCTGGAAACGCGGAAGTCAGCGCCCTGCACCATTATGTTCCGGATCTGCATCGCAGGATGCTGCT
GGCTACCCTGTGGAACACCTACATCTGTATTAACGAAGCGCTGGCATTGACCCTGAGTGATTTTTCTCTG
GTCCCGCCGCATCCATACCGCCAGTTGTTTACCCTCACAACGTTCCAGTAACCGGGCATGTTCATCATCA
GTAACCCGTATCGTGAGCATCCTCTCTCGTTTCATCGGTATCATTACCCCCATGAACAGAAATCCCCCTT
ACACGGAGGCATCAGTGACCAAACAGGAAAAAACCGCCCTTAACATGGCCCGCTTTATCAGAAGCCAGAC
ATTAACGCTTCTGGAGAAACTCAACGAGCTGGACGCGGATGAACAGGCAGACATCTGTGAATCGCTTCAC
GACCACGCTGATGAGCTTTACCGCAGCTGCCTCGCGCGTTTCGGTGATGACGGTGAAAACCTCTGACACA
TGCAGCTCCCGGAGACGGTCACAGCTTGTCTGTAAGCGGATGCCGGGAGCAGACAAGCCCGTCAGGGCGC
GTCAGCGGGTGTTGGCGGGTGTCGGGGCGCAGCCATGACCCAGTCACGTAGCGATAGCGGAGTGTATACT
GGCTTAACTATGCGGCATCAGAGCAGATTGTACTGAGAGTGCACCATTGCGGTGTGAAATACCGCACAGA
TGCGTAAGGAGAAAATACCGCATCAGGCGCTCTTCCGCTTCCTCGCTCACTGACTCGCTGCGCTCGGTCG
TTCGGCTGCGGCGAGCGGTATCAGCTCACTCAAAGGCGGTAATACGGTTATCCACAGAATCAGGGGATAA
CGCAGGAAAGAACATGTGAGCAAAAGGCCAGCAAAAGGCCAGGAACCGTAAAAAGGCCGCGTTGCTGGCG
TTTTTCCATAGGCTCCGCCCCCCTGACGAGCATCACAAAAATCGACGCTCAAGTCAGAGGTGGCGAAACC
CGACAGGACTATAAAGATACCAGGCGTTTCCCCCTGGAAGCTCCCTCGTGCGCTCTCCTGTTCCGACCCT
GCCGCTTACCGGATACCTGTCCGCCTTTCTCCCTTCGGGAAGCGTGGCGCTTTCTCATAGCTCACGCTGT
AGGTATCTCAGTTCGGTGTAGGTCGTTCGCTCCAAGCTGGGCTGTGTGCACGAACCCCCCGTTCAGCCCG
ACCGCTGCGCCTTATCCGGTAACTATCGTCTTGAGTCCAACCCGGTAAGACACGACTTATCGCCACTGGC
AGCAGCCACTGGTAACAGGATTAGCAGAGCGAGGTATGTAGGCGGTGCTACAGAGTTCTTGAAGTGGTGG
CCTAACTACGGCTACACTAGAAGGACAGTATTTGGTATCTGCGCTCTGCTGAAGCCAGTTACCTTCGGAA
AAAGAGTTGGTAGCTCTTGATCCGGCAAACAAACCACCGCTGGTAGCGGTGGTTTTTTTGTTTGCAAGCA
GCAGATTACGCGCAGAAAAAAAGGATCTCAAGAAGATCCTTTGATCTTTTCTACGGGGTCTGACGCTCAG
TGGAACGAAAACTCACGTTAAGGGATTTTGGTCATGAACAATAAAACTGTCTGCTTACATAAACAGTAAT
ACAAGGGGTGTTATGAGCCATATTCAACGGGAAACGTCTTGCTCTAGGCCGCGATTAAATTCCAACATGG
ATGCTGATTTATATGGGTATAAATGGGCTCGCGATAATGTCGGGCAATCAGGTGCGACAATCTATCGATT
GTATGGGAAGCCCGATGCGCCAGAGTTGTTTCTGAAACATGGCAAAGGTAGCGTTGCCAATGATGTTACA
GATGAGATGGTCAGACTAAACTGGCTGACGGAATTTATGCCTCTTCCGACCATCAAGCATTTTATCCGTA
CTCCTGATGATGCATGGTTACTCACCACTGCGATCCCCGGGAAAACAGCATTCCAGGTATTAGAAGAATA
TCCTGATTCAGGTGAAAATATTGTTGATGCGCTGGCAGTGTTCCTGCGCCGGTTGCATTCGATTCCTGTT
TGTAATTGTCCTTTTAACAGCGATCGCGTATTTCGTCTCGCTCAGGCGCAATCACGAATGAATAACGGTT
TGGTTGATGCGAGTGATTTTGATGACGAGCGTAATGGCTGGCCTGTTGAACAAGTCTGGAAAGAAATGCA
TAAACTTTTGCCATTCTCACCGGATTCAGTCGTCACTCATGGTGATTTCTCACTTGATAACCTTATTTTT
GACGAGGGGAAATTAATAGGTTGTATTGATGTTGGACGAGTCGGAATCGCAGACCGATACCAGGATCTTG
CCATCCTATGGAACTGCCTCGGTGAGTTTTCTCCTTCATTACAGAAACGGCTTTTTCAAAAATATGGTAT
TGATAATCCTGATATGAATAAATTGCAGTTTCATTTGATGCTCGATGAGTTTTTCTAAGAATTAATTCAT
GAGCGGATACATATTTGAATGTATTTAGAAAAATAAACAAATAGGGGTTCCGTGCACATTTCCCCGAAAA
GTGCCACCTAAATTGTAAGCGTTAATATTTTGTTAAAATTCGCGTTAAATTTTTGTTAAATCAGCTCATT
TTTTAACCAATAGGCCGAAATCGGCAAAATCCCTTATAAATCAAAAGAATAGACCGAGATAGGGT
[37 nt withheld, positions 5594-5630]
AAAGAACGTGGACTCCAACGTCAAAGG
[49 nt withheld, positions 5658-5706]
T
[91 nt withheld, positions 5708-5798]
G
[124 nt withheld, positions 5800-5923]
CCCATTCGCCA
